Addgene plasmid #43027: I-CAAA
Depositing lab: Chad Cowan & Kiran Musunuru. Depositing organization: Harvard University. Publication: A TALEN Genome-Editing System for Generating Human Stem Cell-Based Disease Models. Ding Q, Lee YK, Schaefer EA, Peters DT, Veres A, Kim K, Kuperwasser N, Motola DL, Meissner TB, Hendriks WT, Trevisan M, Gupta RM, Moisan A, Banks E, Friesen M, Schinzel RT, Xia F, Tang A, Xia Y, Figueroa E, Wann A, Ahfeldt T, Daheron L, Zhang F, Rubin LL, Peng LF, Chung RT, Musunuru K, Cowan CA. Cell Stem Cell. 2012 Dec 12. pii: S1934-5909(12)00645-5. doi: 10.1016/j.stem.2012.11.011. PubMed 23246482.
Backbone
  Vector backbone: pCRII-TOPO
  Backbone manufacturer: Invitrogen
  Backbone size w/o insert (bp): 3973
  Vector type: Bacterial Cloning
Growth in bacteria
  Bacterial resistance: Ampicillin and Kanamycin, 100 & 50 μg/mL
  Growth temperature: 37°C
  Growth strain: Top10
  Copy number: High Copy
Gene/Insert
  Gene/Insert name: I-CAAA
  Species: Synthetic
  Insert size (bp): 424
  Cloning method: TOPO Cloning
  Sequencing primers: 5′ T7; 3′ M13-rev
Terms and licenses: Academic/Nonprofit Terms; Industry Terms: Not Available to Industry
How to cite: I-CAAA was a gift from Chad Cowan & Kiran Musunuru (Addgene plasmid # 43027 ; http://n2t.net/addgene:43027 ; RRID:Addgene_43027)
