[The description below was written by a language model from this plasmid's Addgene catalogue record.]
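Description:
I-CAAA is a bacterial cloning plasmid built on the commercial pCRII-TOPO backbone (about 4 kb without insert), into which a 424 bp synthetic fragment was placed by TOPO cloning. It is a high-copy plasmid propagated in E. coli and carries dual selection for ampicillin and kanamycin, as is standard for this backbone. The record lists no eukaryotic promoter, reporter or tag, and the vector type is given simply as bacterial cloning, so the plasmid serves as a storage and source vehicle for its insert rather than as an expression construct. The insert sits between the T7 and M13-reverse priming sites of the backbone, which are the sites listed for sequence verification.

The record does not describe the insert beyond its name, its synthetic origin and its size. The associated publication describes a TALEN genome-editing system for generating human stem cell-based disease models, which suggests that I-CAAA is one component of a library of pre-assembled TALE repeat modules. Under that reading, the name would plausibly denote a position in the assembly scheme ("I") and a four-base target (CAAA), and a 424 bp length is roughly consistent with four TALE repeats of about 100 bp each plus flanking sequence. This interpretation is an inference from the name, size and publication title and is not stated in the catalogue fields. No feature table is provided, so the exact repeat content, the flanking restriction or assembly sites and the insert's orientation cannot be confirmed. In use, such a module would be excised or amplified and joined with others in a TALEN expression backbone to build a custom nuclease.
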