>Addgene plasmid #43027 | I-CAAA | depositor partial sequence | sequence record 58292 | I-CAAA sequence 424 bps
CGTCTCCTGACCCCAGAGCAGGTCGTGGCGATCGCAAGCCACGACGGAGGAAAGCAAGCCTTGGAAACAG
TACAGAGGCTGTTGCCTGTGCTGTGCCAAGCGCACGGACTCACCCCAGAGCAGGTCGTGGCAATCGCCTC
CAACATTGGCGGGAAACAGGCACTCGAGACTGTCCAGCGCCTGCTTCCCGTGCTGTGCCAAGCGCACGGC
CTCACCCCAGAGCAGGTCGTGGCAATCGCCTCCAACATTGGCGGGAAACAGGCACTCGAGACTGTCCAGC
GCCTGCTTCCCGTGCTGTGCCAAGCGCACGGATTAACCCCAGAGCAGGTCGTGGCAATCGCCTCCAACAT
TGGCGGGAAACAGGCACTCGAGACTGTCCAGCGCCTGCTTCCCGTGCTGTGCCAAGCGCACGGCTTAAGA
GACG
