>Addgene plasmid #43027 | I-CAAA | addgene partial sequence | sequence record 59934 | M13-F20 5'-TGTAAAACGACGGCCAGT-3'
CTATAGGGCGAATTGGGCCCTCTAGATGCATGCTCGAGCGGCCGCCAGTGTGATGGATATCTGCAGAATT
CGCCCTTATATAGATGCCGTCCTAGCGCGTCTCCTGACCCCAGAGCAGGTCGTGGCGATCGCAAGCCACG
ACGGAGGAAAGCAAGCCTTGGAAACAGTACAGAGGCTGTTGCCTGTGCTGTGCCAAGCGCACGGACTCAC
CCCAGAGCAGGTCGTGGCAATCGCCTCCAACATTGGCGGGAAACAGGCACTCGAGACTGTCCAGCGCCTG
CTTCCCGTGCTGTGCCAAGCGCACGGCCTCACCCCAGAGCAGGTCGTGGCAATCGCCTCCAACATTGGCG
GGAAACAGGCACTCGAGACTGTCCAGCGCCTGCTTCCCGTGCTGTGCCAAGCGCACGGATTAACCCCAGA
GCAGGTCGTGGCAATCGCCTCCAACATTGGCGGGAAACAGGCACTCGAGACTGTCCAGCGCCTGCTTCCC
GTGCTGTGCCAAGCGCACGGCTTAAGAGACGTGGGCACAGGAAAGATACTTAAGGGCGAATTCCAGCACA
CTGGCGGCCGTTACTAGTGGATCCGAGCTCGGTACCAAGCTTGGCGTAATCATGGTCATAGCTGTTTCCT
GTGTGAAATTGTTATCCGCTCACAATTCCACACAACATACGAGCCGGAAGCATAAAGTGTAAAGCCTGGG
GTGCCTAATGAGTGAGCTAACTCACATTAATTGCGTTGCGCTCACTGCCCGCTTTCCAGTCGGGAAACCT
GTCGTGCCAGCTGCATTAATGAATCGGCCAACGCGCGGGGAGAGGCGGTTTGCGTATTGGGCGCTCTTCC
GCTTCCTCGCTCACTGACTCGCTGCGCTCGGTCGTTCGGCTGCGGCGAGCGGTATCAGCTCACTCAAAGG
CGGTAATACGGT
